Addgene plasmid #202844: Salsa-BC3-P1A3
Purpose: Expression of barcoded reporter plasmid for PRESTO-Salsa; EGFP/BC3
Depositing lab: Noah Palm. Depositing organization: Yale University. Publication: Highly multiplexed bioactivity screening reveals human and microbiota metabolome-GPCRome interactions. Chen H, Rosen CE, Gonzalez-Hernandez JA, Song D, Potempa J, Ring AM, Palm NW. Cell. 2023 Jul 6;186(14):3095-3110.e19. doi: 10.1016/j.cell.2023.05.024. Epub 2023 Jun 14. PubMed 37321219.
Backbone
  Vector backbone: pCER206
  Vector type: Mammalian Expression
Growth in bacteria
  Bacterial resistance: Ampicillin, 100 μg/mL
  Growth temperature: 37°C
  Growth strain: DH5alpha
  Copy number: High Copy
Gene/Insert
  Gene/Insert name: EGFP/BC3
  Species: Synthetic
  Insert size (bp): 730
  Promoter: Tet Response Element (TRE)
  Cloning method: Restriction Enzyme; 5′ cloning site BsrGI (not destroyed); 3′ cloning site HindIII (not destroyed)
  Sequencing primers: 5′ Custom primer (GAAGCGCGATCACATGG)
Terms and licenses: Academic/Nonprofit Terms; Industry Terms: Not Available to Industry
How to cite: Salsa-BC3-P1A3 was a gift from Noah Palm (Addgene plasmid # 202844 ; http://n2t.net/addgene:202844 ; RRID:Addgene_202844)
