[The description below was written by a language model from this plasmid's Addgene catalogue record and pLannotate feature annotations shown in this document.]
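Description:
Salsa-BC3-P1A3 is a 5.1 kb mammalian expression plasmid built on the pCER206 backbone that serves as one of the barcoded reporter plasmids for PRESTO-Salsa, a highly multiplexed GPCR bioactivity screening platform. It is propagated in E. coli as a high-copy plasmid through a ColE1/pUC-type origin and is selected with ampicillin via the β-lactamase (AmpR) gene and its native promoter. No intact mammalian selection marker is annotated. Short fragments matching lacI, an aminoglycoside phosphotransferase and SV40 large T antigen appear to be backbone remnants rather than functional genes.

The payload is a synthetic EGFP/BC3 insert of about 730 bp, cloned between BsrGI and HindIII sites and placed under a Tet Response Element promoter. The feature table shows a central block of tetO repeats flanked on both sides by minimal promoter sequences, an arrangement that resembles a bidirectional Tet-responsive promoter. In the forward direction, a TRE3G-type fragment drives the mammalian codon-optimized EGFP coding sequence. The region immediately downstream of EGFP holds the cloning sites where the barcode presumably sits, although the barcode itself is not annotated, and an SV40 polyadenylation signal follows, annotated on the opposite strand. In the reverse direction, a minimal CMV promoter leads into a multiple cloning site fragment, a rabbit β-globin intron and a β-globin poly(A) signal, with no coding insert annotated there.

Because TRE promoters are activated by tetracycline-controlled transactivators, reporter transcription should produce EGFP together with a barcoded transcript. The record does not explain how barcodes are assigned to receptors or read out.
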