Features (pLannotate 1.2.2; 17 found; start..end, strand, type, name):
      2..55      +  CDS            lacI (fragment): lac repressor; lacI; The lac repressor binds to the lac operator to inhibit transcription in E. coli. This inhibition can be relieved by adding lactose or isopropyl-β-D-thiogalactopyranoside (IPTG).
    388..443     -  polyA_signal   β-globin poly(A) signal: rabbit β-globin polyadenylation signal (Gil and Proudfoot, 1987)
    518..640     -  CDS            HBB: HBB_COLGU - Experimental evidence at transcript level: Swiss-Prot protein existence level 2. Involved in oxygen transport from the lung to the various peripheral tissues. From Colobus guereza (Mantled guereza) (Eastern black-and-white colobus monkey).
    644..1216    -  intron         β-globin intron: intron from rabbit β-globin gene
   1312..1343    -  misc_feature   MCS (fragment): pUC18/19 multiple cloning site
   1437..1475    -  promoter       minimal CMV promoter: human cytomegalovirus (CMV) immediate early promoter
   1493..1708    -  protein_bind   tetracycline response element (fragment): contains seven copies of the tetracycline operator tetO tetracycline repressor TetR
   1708..1753    +  promoter       TRE3GV promoter (fragment): 3rd-generation Tet-responsive promoter that can be activated by binding of Tet-On® 3G, optimized for retroviral and lentiviral vectors
   1829..1856    +  misc_feature   MCS (fragment): pBluescript multiple cloning site
   1861..2580    +  CDS            EGFP: the original enhanced GFP (Yang et al., 1996) mammalian codon-optimized
   2591..2613    +  misc_feature   MCS (fragment): pBluescript multiple cloning site
   2627..2761    -  polyA_signal   SV40 poly(A) signal: SV40 polyadenylation signal
   2784..2867    -  CDS            large T antigen (fragment): large T antigen from SV40 (simian virus 40)
   2861..3091    -  CDS            str (fragment): STR_KLEPN - Protein inferred from homology: Swiss-Prot protein existence level 3. The aminoglycoside phosphotransferases achieve inactivation of their antibiotic substrates by phosphorylation. From Klebsiella pneumoniae.
   3210..3314    +  promoter       AmpR promoter: bla
   3315..4175    +  CDS            AmpR: β-lactamase; bla; confers resistance to ampicillin, carbenicillin, and related antibiotics
   4346..4934    +  rep_origin     ori: high-copy-number ColE1/pMB1/pBR322/pUC origin of replication
>Addgene plasmid #202844 | Salsa-BC3-P1A3 | addgene full sequence | sequence record 413390 | Addgene NGS Result
AGCGCCCAATACGCAAACCGCCTCTCCCCGCGCGTTGGCCGATTCATTAATGCAGTCGAGGGATCTCCAT
AAGAGAAGAGGGACAGCTATGACTGGGAGTAGTCAGGAGAGGAGGAAAAATCTGGCTAGTAAAACATGTA
AGGAAAATTTTAGGGATGTTAAAGAAAAAAATAACACAAAACAAAATATAAAAAAAATCTAACCTCAAGT
CAAGGCTTTTCTATGGAATAAGGAATGGACAGCAGGGGGCTGTTTCATATACTGATGACCTCTTTATAGC
CAACCTTTGTTCATGGCAGCCAGCATATGGGCATATGTTGCCAAACTCTAAACCAAATACTCATTCTGAT
GTTTTAAATGATTTGCCCTCCCATATGTCCTTCCGAGTGAGAGACACAAAAAATTCCAACACACTATTGC
AATGAAAATAAATTTCCTTTATTAGCCAGAAGTCAGATGCTCAAGGGGCTTCATGATGTCCCCATAATTT
TTGGCAGAGGGAAAAAGATCGATCTCAGTGGTATTTGTGAGCCAGGGCATTGGCCACACCAGCCACCACC
TTCTGATAGGCAGCCTGCACCTGAGGAGTGAATTCTTTGCCAAAATGATGAGACAGCACAACAACCAGCA
CGTTGCCCAGGAGCTGTAGGAAAGAGAAGAAGGCATGAACATGGTTAGCAGAGGGGCCCGGTTTGGACTC
AGAGTATTTTATCCTCATCTCAAACAGTGTATATCATTGTAACCATAAAGAGAAAGGCAGGATGATGACC
AGGGTGTAGTTGTTTCTACCAATAAGAATATTTCCACGCCAGCCAGAATTTATATGCAGAAATATTCTAC
CTTATCATTTAATTATAACAATTGTTCTCTAAAACTGTGCTGAAGTACAATATAATATACCCTGATTGCC
TTGAAAAAAAAGTGATTAGAGAAAGTACTTACAATCTGACAAATAAACAAAAGTGAATTTAAAAATTCGT
TACAAATGCAAGCTAAAGTTTAACGAAAAAGTTACAGAAAATGAAAAGAAAATAAGAGGAGACAATGGTT
GTCAACAGAGTAGAAAGTGAAAGAAACAAAATTATCATGAGGGTCCATGGTGATACAAGGGACATCTTCC
CATTCTAAACAACACCCTGAAAACTTTGCCCCCTCCATATAACATGAATTTTACAATAGCGAAAAAGAAA
GAACAATCAAGGGTCCCCAAACTCACCCTGAAGTTCTCAGCTCTAGAGATATCGTCGAGGCCGCGCTAGC
GTTTAAACTGTCGACCTTAATTAAGAGATCTGCTCGAGGCGCGTCAGCTGACTAGAGGATCCCCGGGTAC
CGAGCTCGAATTCGGGGCCGCGGAGGCTGGATCGGTCCCGGTGTCTTCTATGGAGGTCAAAACAGCGTGG
ATGGCGTCTCCAGGCGATCTGACGGTTCACTAAACGAGCTCTGCTTATATAGGCCTCCCACCGTACACGC
CTACCTCGACCCGGGTACCGAGCTCGACTTTCACTTTTCTCTATCACTGATAGGGAGTGGTAAACTCGAC
TTTCACTTTTCTCTATCACTGATAGGGAGTGGTAAACTCGACTTTCACTTTTCTCTATCACTGATAGGGA
GTGGTAAACTCGACTTTCACTTTTCTCTATCACTGATAGGGAGTGGTAAACTCGACTTTCACTTTTCTCT
ATCACTGATAGGGAGTGGTAAACTCGACCTATATAAGCAGAGCTCGTTTAGTGAACCGTCAGATCGCCTG
GAGACGCCATCCACGCTGTTTTGACCTCCATAGAAGACACCGGGACCGATCCAGCCTCCGCGGCCCCGAA
TTCCTGCAGCGGCCGCTCTAGAACTAGTGGATCCCCGCGGATGGTGAGCAAGGGCGAGGAGCTGTTCACC
GGGGTGGTGCCCATCCTGGTCGAGCTGGACGGCGACGTAAACGGCCACAAGTTCAGCGTGTCCGGCGAGG
GCGAGGGCGATGCCACCTACGGCAAGCTGACCCTGAAGTTCATCTGCACCACCGGCAAGCTGCCCGTGCC
CTGGCCCACCCTCGTGACCACCCTGACCTACGGCGTGCAGTGCTTCAGCCGCTACCCCGACCACATGAAG
CAGCACGACTTCTTCAAGTCCGCCATGCCCGAAGGCTACGTCCAGGAGCGCACCATCTTCTTCAAGGACG
ACGGCAACTACAAGACCCGCGCCGAGGTGAAGTTCGAGGGCGACACCCTGGTGAACCGCATCGAGCTGAA
GGGCATCGACTTCAAGGAGGACGGCAACATCCTGGGGCACAAGCTGGAGTACAACTACAACAGCCACAAC
GTCTATATCATGGCCGACAAGCAGAAGAACGGCATCAAGGTGAACTTCAAGATCCGCCACAACATCGAGG
ACGGCAGCGTGCAGCTCGCCGACCACTACCAGCAGAACACCCCCATCGGCGACGGCCCCGTGCTGCTGCC
CGACAACCACTACCTGAGCACCCAGTCCGCCCTGAGCAAAGACCCCAACGAGAAGCGCGATCACATGGTC
CTGCTGGAGTTCGTGACCGCCGCCGGGATCACTCTCGGCATGGACGAGCTGTACAAGTAAGTGGTTATAT
GAATTCGATATCAAGCTTGTCGACCTAGTTCTAGAGGATCCAGACATGATAAGATACATTGATGAGTTTG
GACAAACCACAACTAGAATGCAGTGAAAAAAATGCTTTATTTGTGAAATTTGTGATGCTATTGCTTTATT
TGTAACCATTATAAGCTGCAATAAACAAGTTAACAACAACAATTGCATTCATTTTATGTTTCAGGTTCAG
GGGGAGGTGTGGGAGGTTTTTTAAAGCAAGTAAAACCTCTACAAATGTGGTATGGCTGATTATGATCCTG
CAAGCCTCGTCGTCCTGGCCGGACCACGCTATCTGTGCAAGGTCCCCGGCCCCGGACGCGCGCTCCATGA
GCAGAGCGCCCGCCGCCGAGGCGAAGACTCGGGCGGCGCCCTGCCCGTCCCACCAGGTCAACAGGCGGTA
ACCGGCCTCTTCATCGGGAATGCGCGCGACCTTCAGCATCGCCGGCATGTCCCCCTGGCGGACGGGAAGT
ATCCAGCTCGACCAAGCTGGCCGCGTCGAGTGAAGACGAAAGGGCCTCGTGATACGCCTATTTTTATAGG
TTAATGTCATGATAATAATGGTTTCTTAGACGTCAGGTGGCACTTTTCGGGGAAATGTGCGCGGAACCCC
TATTTGTTTATTTTTCTAAATACATTCAAATATGTATCCGCTCATGAGACAATAACCCTGATAAATGCTT
CAATAATATTGAAAAAGGAAGAGTATGAGTATTCAACATTTCCGTGTCGCCCTTATTCCCTTTTTTGCGG
CATTTTGCCTTCCTGTTTTTGCTCACCCAGAAACGCTGGTGAAAGTAAAAGATGCTGAAGATCAGTTGGG
TGCACGAGTGGGTTACATCGAACTGGATCTCAACAGCGGTAAGATCCTTGAGAGTTTTCGCCCCGAAGAA
CGTTTTCCAATGATGAGCACTTTTAAAGTTCTGCTATGTGGCGCGGTATTATCCCGTGTTGACGCCGGGC
AAGAGCAACTCGGTCGCCGCATACACTATTCTCAGAATGACTTGGTTGAGTACTCACCAGTCACAGAAAA
GCATCTTACGGATGGCATGACAGTAAGAGAATTATGCAGTGCTGCCATAACCATGAGTGATAACACTGCG
GCCAACTTACTTCTGACAACGATCGGAGGACCGAAGGAGCTAACCGCTTTTTTGCACAACATGGGGGATC
ATGTAACTCGCCTTGATCGTTGGGAACCGGAGCTGAATGAAGCCATACCAAACGACGAGCGTGACACCAC
GATGCCTGTAGCAATGGCAACAACGTTGCGCAAACTATTAACTGGCGAACTACTTACTCTAGCTTCCCGG
CAACAATTAATAGACTGGATGGAGGCGGATAAAGTTGCAGGACCACTTCTGCGCTCGGCCCTTCCGGCTG
GCTGGTTTATTGCTGATAAATCTGGAGCCGGTGAGCGTGGGTCTCGCGGTATCATTGCAGCACTGGGGCC
AGATGGTAAGCCCTCCCGTATCGTAGTTATCTACACGACGGGGAGTCAGGCAACTATGGATGAACGAAAT
AGACAGATCGCTGAGATAGGTGCCTCACTGATTAAGCATTGGTAACTGTCAGACCAAGTTTACTCATATA
TACTTTAGATTGATTTAAAACTTCATTTTTAATTTAAAAGGATCTAGGTGAAGATCCTTTTTGATAATCT
CATGACCAAAATCCCTTAACGTGAGTTTTCGTTCCACTGAGCGTCAGACCCCGTAGAAAAGATCAAAGGA
TCTTCTTGAGATCCTTTTTTTCTGCGCGTAATCTGCTGCTTGCAAACAAAAAAACCACCGCTACCAGCGG
TGGTTTGTTTGCCGGATCAAGAGCTACCAACTCTTTTTCCGAAGGTAACTGGCTTCAGCAGAGCGCAGAT
ACCAAATACTGTTCTTCTAGTGTAGCCGTAGTTAGGCCACCACTTCAAGAACTCTGTAGCACCGCCTACA
TACCTCGCTCTGCTAATCCTGTTACCAGTGGCTGCTGCCAGTGGCGATAAGTCGTGTCTTACCGGGTTGG
ACTCAAGACGATAGTTACCGGATAAGGCGCAGCGGTCGGGCTGAACGGGGGGTTCGTGCACACAGCCCAG
CTTGGAGCGAACGACCTACACCGAACTGAGATACCTACAGCGTGAGCTATGAGAAAGCGCCACGCTTCCC
GAAGGGAGAAAGGCGGACAGGTATCCGGTAAGCGGCAGGGTCGGAACAGGAGAGCGCACGAGGGAGCTTC
CAGGGGGAAACGCCTGGTATCTTTATAGTCCTGTCGGGTTTCGCCACCTCTGACTTGAGCGTCGATTTTT
GTGATGCTCGTCAGGGGGGCGGAGCCTATGGAAAAACGCCAGCAACGCGGCCTTTTTACGGTTCCTGGCC
TTTTGCTGGCCTTTTGCTCACATGTTCTTTCCTGCGTTATCCCCTGATTCTGTGGATAACCGTATTACCG
CCTTTGAGTGAGCTGATACCGCTCGCCGCAGCCGAACGACCGAGCGCAGCGAGTCAGTGAGCGAGGAAGC
GGAAG
