>Addgene plasmid #202844 | Salsa-BC3-P1A3 | depositor partial sequence | sequence record 393717 | BC3
GTGGTTATAT
